Addgene plasmid #240988: pTRE3G-LATeNT
Purpose: Dox-inducible expression of LATeNT in the mammalian cytosol; lentiviral vector
Depositing lab: Alice Ting. Depositing organization: Stanford University. Publication: Light-activated tetanus neurotoxin for conditional proteolysis and inducible synaptic inhibition in vivo. Roh H, Kim D, Kim B, Jeon Y, Kim Y, Jacko M, Xu F, Lin C, Won Um J, Ting AY. bioRxiv 2025.01.27.635161; doi: 10.1101/2025.01.27.635161.
Backbone
  Vector backbone: pTRE3G
  Vector type: Mammalian Expression, Lentiviral
Growth in bacteria
  Bacterial resistance: Ampicillin, 100 μg/mL
  Growth temperature: 37°C
  Growth strain: NEB Stable
  Copy number: High Copy
Gene/Insert
  Gene/Insert name: V5-LATeNT
  Species: Synthetic
  Tag / fusion protein: V5 (N terminal on insert)
  Cloning method: Gibson Cloning
Terms and licenses: Academic/Nonprofit Terms; Industry Terms: Not Available to Industry
Depositor comments: Please visit https://doi.org/10.1101/2025.01.27.635161 for bioRxiv preprint.
How to cite: pTRE3G-LATeNT was a gift from Alice Ting (Addgene plasmid # 240988 ; http://n2t.net/addgene:240988 ; RRID:Addgene_240988)
