[The description below was written by a language model from this plasmid's Addgene catalogue record and pLannotate feature annotations shown in this document.]
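Description:
pTRE3G-LATeNT is a third-generation-style, self-inactivating HIV-1 lentiviral transfer vector for doxycycline-inducible expression of LATeNT, a synthetic light-activated tetanus neurotoxin, in the mammalian cytosol. In bacteria it is maintained through a high-copy ColE1/pUC-type origin and selected with ampicillin (AmpR/β-lactamase). An SV40 origin and SV40 polyadenylation signal lie outside the viral region, along with remnants of a lac promoter/operator and a T3 promoter. The viral backbone comprises an RSV promoter fused to a truncated 5' LTR, which makes genomic RNA production Tat-independent. It also carries the Ψ packaging signal with a gag fragment, the RRE for Rev-dependent nuclear export, the cPPT/CTS, and a ΔU3 3' LTR that inactivates LTR promoter activity after integration.

The payload is an all-in-one Tet-On arrangement. A TRE3G promoter drives the insert, recorded as V5-LATeNT with the V5 epitope at the N terminus. The annotation software recognises this open reading frame only as a fragment of Clostridium tetani tetanus toxin (tetX), the zinc endopeptidase that cleaves synaptobrevin-2 to block neurotransmitter release. The V5 tag and whatever elements confer light control are not annotated separately, so the record does not describe the design of the light switch. A WPRE follows the insert to enhance transcript expression. Downstream, a human PGK promoter drives a reverse tetracycline transactivator (annotated as rtTA3 with a VP16-derived activation domain), followed by a puromycin resistance gene; how the two are linked is not annotated. Transduced cells can therefore be selected with puromycin and induced with doxycycline from a single vector. The associated work concerns conditional proteolysis and inducible synaptic inhibition.
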