Features (pLannotate 1.2.2; 26 found; start..end, strand, type, name):
      5..231     +  promoter       RSV promoter: Rous sarcoma virus enhancer/promoter
    232..412     +  LTR            5' LTR (truncated): truncated 5' long terminal repeat (LTR) from HIV-1
    459..584     +  misc_feature   HIV-1 Ψ: packaging signal of human immunodeficiency virus type 1
    568..931     +  CDS            HIV-1 gag (fragment): gag protein from human immunodeficiency virus 1; gag
   1077..1310    +  misc_feature   RRE: The Rev response element (RRE) of HIV-1 allows for Rev-dependent mRNA export from the nucleus to the cytoplasm.
   1687..1711    +  CDS            Rev (fragment): human immunodeficiency virus 1 (HIV-1) Rev protein; rev; enhances nuclear export of unspliced and incompletely spliced viral mRNAs
   1752..1869    +  misc_feature   cPPT/CTS: central polypurine tract and central termination sequence of HIV-1
   1922..2297    +  promoter       TRE3G promoter: 3rd-generation Tet-responsive promoter that can be activated by binding of Tet-On® 3G
   2395..4206    +  CDS            tetX (fragment): TETX_CLOTE - Experimental evidence at protein level: Swiss-Prot protein existence level 1. Tetanus toxin acts by inhibiting neurotransmitter release. It binds to peripheral neuronal synapses, is internalized and moves by retrograde transport up the axon into the spinal cord where it can move between postsynaptic and presynaptic neurons. It inhibits neurotransmitter release by acting as a zinc endopeptidase that catalyzes the hydrolysis of the '76-Gln-|-Phe-77' bond of synaptobrevin-2. From Clostridium tetani (strain Massachusetts / E88).
   4223..4811    +  misc_feature   WPRE: woodchuck hepatitis virus posttranscriptional regulatory element
   4831..5341    +  promoter       hPGK promoter: human phosphoglycerate kinase 1 promoter
   5351..6048    +  CDS            rtTA3 (fragment): reverse tetracycline transactivator 3 activates expression from Tet-responsive promoters in the presence of doxycycline
   5978..6088    +  CDS            VP48: 3 tandem repeats of the minimal activation domain of herpes simplex virus VP16 (Cheng et al., 2013)
   6161..6755    +  CDS            PuroR (fragment): puromycin N-acetyltransferase; pac from Streptomyces alboniger; confers resistance to puromycin
   6783..6854    +  CDS            nef (fragment): NEF_HV1Z2 - Experimental evidence at protein level: Swiss-Prot protein existence level 1. Extracellular Nef protein targets CD4(+) T-lymphocytes for apoptosis by interacting with CXCR4 surface receptors. From Human immunodeficiency virus type 1 group M subtype D (isolate Z2/CDC-Z34) (HIV-1).
   6856..7089    +  LTR            3' LTR (ΔU3): self-inactivating 3' long terminal repeat (LTR) from HIV-1
   7161..7282    +  polyA_signal   SV40 poly(A) signal: SV40 polyadenylation signal
   7322..7457    +  rep_origin     SV40 ori: SV40 origin of replication
   7465..7528    +  promoter       AmpR promoter: bla
   7529..8389    +  CDS            AmpR: β-lactamase; bla; confers resistance to ampicillin, carbenicillin, and related antibiotics
   8560..9148    +  rep_origin     ori: high-copy-number ColE1/pMB1/pBR322/pUC origin of replication
   9331..9423    +  CDS            lacI (fragment): lac repressor; lacI; The lac repressor binds to the lac operator to inhibit transcription in E. coli. This inhibition can be relieved by adding lactose or isopropyl-β-D-thiogalactopyranoside (IPTG).
   9436..9457    +  protein_bind   CAP binding site: CAP binding activates transcription in the presence of cAMP. E. coli catabolite activator protein
   9472..9502    +  promoter       lac promoter: promoter for the E. coli lac operon
   9510..9526    +  protein_bind   lac operator: The lac repressor binds to the lac operator to inhibit transcription in E. coli. This inhibition can be relieved by adding lactose or isopropyl-β-D-thiogalactopyranoside (IPTG). lac repressor encoded by lacI
   9571..9589    +  promoter       T3 promoter: promoter for bacteriophage T3 RNA polymerase
>Addgene plasmid #240988 | pTRE3G-LATeNT | addgene full sequence | sequence record 479176 | Addgene NGS Result
TTAATGTAGTCTTATGCAATACTCTTGTAGTCTTGCAACATGGTAACGATGAGTTAGCAACATGCCTTAC
AAGGAGAGAAAAAGCACCGTGCATGCCGATTGGTGGAAGTAAGGTGGTACGATCGTGCCTTATTAGGAAG
GCAACAGACGGGTCTGACATGGATTGGACGAACCACTGAATTGCCGCATTGCAGAGATATTGTATTTAAG
TGCCTAGCTCGATACATAAACGGGTCTCTCTGGTTAGACCAGATCTGAGCCTGGGAGCTCTCTGGCTAAC
TAGGGAACCCACTGCTTAAGCCTCAATAAAGCTTGCCTTGAGTGCTTCAAGTAGTGTGTGCCCGTCTGTT
GTGTGACTCTGGTAACTAGAGATCCCTCAGACCCTTTTAGTCAGTGTGGAAAATCTCTAGCAGTGGCGCC
CGAACAGGGACTTGAAAGCGAAAGGGAAACCAGAGGAGCTCTCTCGACGCAGGACTCGGCTTGCTGAAGC
GCGCACGGCAAGAGGCGAGGGGCGGCGACTGGTGAGTACGCCAAAAATTTTGACTAGCGGAGGCTAGAAG
GAGAGAGATGGGTGCGAGAGCGTCAGTATTAAGCGGGGGAGAATTAGATCGCGATGGGAAAAAATTCGGT
TAAGGCCAGGGGGAAAGAAAAAATATAAATTAAAACATATAGTATGGGCAAGCAGGGAGCTAGAACGATT
CGCAGTTAATCCTGGCCTGTTAGAAACATCAGAAGGCTGTAGACAAATACTGGGACAGCTACAACCATCC
CTTCAGACAGGATCAGAAGAACTTAGATCATTATATAATACAGTAGCAACCCTCTATTGTGTGCATCAAA
GGATAGAGATAAAAGACACCAAGGAAGCTTTAGACAAGATAGAGGAAGAGCAAAACAAAAGTAAGACCAC
CGCACAGCAAGCGGCCGCTGATCTTCAGACCTGGAGGAGGAGATATGAGGGACAATTGGAGAAGTGAATT
ATATAAATATAAAGTAGTAAAAATTGAACCATTAGGAGTAGCACCCACCAAGGCAAAGAGAAGAGTGGTG
CAGAGAGAAAAAAGAGCAGTGGGAATAGGAGCTTTGTTCCTTGGGTTCTTGGGAGCAGCAGGAAGCACTA
TGGGCGCAGCGTCAATGACGCTGACGGTACAGGCCAGACAATTATTGTCTGGTATAGTGCAGCAGCAGAA
CAATTTGCTGAGGGCTATTGAGGCGCAACAGCATCTGTTGCAACTCACAGTCTGGGGCATCAAGCAGCTC
CAGGCAAGAATCCTGGCTGTGGAAAGATACCTAAAGGATCAACAGCTCCTGGGGATTTGGGGTTGCTCTG
GAAAACTCATTTGCACCACTGCTGTGCCTTGGAATGCTAGTTGGAGTAATAAATCTCTGGAACAGATTTG
GAATCACACGACCTGGATGGAGTGGGACAGAGAAATTAACAATTACACAAGCTTAATACACTCCTTAATT
GAAGAATCGCAAAACCAGCAAGAAAAGAATGAACAAGAATTATTGGAATTAGATAAATGGGCAAGTTTGT
GGAATTGGTTTAACATAACAAATTGGCTGTGGTATATAAAATTATTCATAATGATAGTAGGAGGCTTGGT
AGGTTTAAGAATAGTTTTTGCTGTACTTTCTATAGTGAATAGAGTTAGGCAGGGATATTCACCATTATCG
TTTCAGACCCACCTCCCAACCCCGAGGGGACAATTCTCGACCTCGAGACAAATGGCAGTATTCATCCACA
ATTTTAAAAGAAAAGGGGGGATTGGGGGGTACAGTGCAGGGGAAAGAATAGTAGACATAATAGCAACAGA
CATACAAACTAAAGAATTACAAAAACAAATTACAAAAATTCAAAATTTTCGGGTTTATTACAGGGACAGC
AGAGATCCACTTTGGCCGCGAATCGATATGTTTTACTCCCTATCAGTGATAGAGAACGTATGAAGAGTTT
ACTCCCTATCAGTGATAGAGAACGTATGCAGACTTTACTCCCTATCAGTGATAGAGAACGTATAAGGAGT
TTACTCCCTATCAGTGATAGAGAACGTATGACCAGTTTACTCCCTATCAGTGATAGAGAACGTATCTACA
GTTTACTCCCTATCAGTGATAGAGAACGTATATCCAGTTTACTCCCTATCAGTGATAGAGAACGTATAAG
CTTTAGGCGTGTACGGTGGGCGCCTATAAAAGCAGAGCTCGTTTAGTGAACCGTCAGATCGCCTGGAGCA
ATTCCACAACACTTTTGTCTTATACCAACTTTCCGTACCACTTCCTACCCTCGTAAATAGAGCTAGCGCC
ACCATGGGCAAGCCCATCCCCAACCCCCTGCTGGGCCTGGACAGCACCAAGGGCTCGGGCTCGACCTCGG
GCTCGGGCACCGGTCCGATCACCATCAACAACTTCCGTTACTCCGACCCGGTTAACAACGACACCATCAT
CATGATGGAACCGCCGTACTGCAAAGGTCTAGACATCTACTACAGAGCCTTCAAAATCACCGACCGTATC
TGGATCGTTCCGGAACGTTACGAATTTGGTACCAAACCGGAAGACTTCAACCCGCCGTCCTCCCTGATCG
AAGGTGCTTCCGAATACTACGACCCGAACTACCTGCGTACCGACTCCGACAAAGACCGTTTCCTGCAGAC
CATGGTTAAACTGTTCAACCGTATCAAAAACAACGTTGCTGGTGAAGCTCTGCTGGACAAAATCATCAAC
GCTATCCCGTACCTGGGTAACTCCTACTCCCTGCTGGACAAATTCGACACCAACTCCAACTCCGTTTCCT
TCAACCTGCTGGAACAGGATCCGTCCGGTGCTACCACCAAATCCGCTATGCTGACCAACCTGATCATCTT
CGGTCCGGGTCCGGTTCTGAACAAAAACGAAGTTCGTGGTATCGTTCTGCGTGTTGACAACAAAAACTAC
TTCCCGTGCCGTGACGGTTTCGGTTCCATCATGCAGATGGCTTTCTGCCCGGAATACGTACCGACCTTCG
ACAACGTTATCGAAAACATCACCTCCCTGACCATCGGTAAATCCAAATACTTCCAGGACCCGGCTCTGCT
GCTGATGCACGAACTGATCCACGTTCTGCACGGTCTGTACGGCATGCAGGTTTCCTCCCACGAAATCATC
CCGTCCAAACAGGAAATCTACATGCAGCACACCTACCCGATCTCCGCTGAAGAGCTCTTCACCTTCGGTG
GTCAGGACGCTAACCTGATCTCCATCGATATCAAAAACGACCTGTACGAAAAAACCCTGAACGACTACAA
AGCTATCGCTAACAAACTGTCCCAGGTTACCTCCTGCAACGACCCGAACATCGACATCGACTCCTACAAA
CAGATCTATCAGCAGAAGTATCAGTTTGATAAGGATTCCAACGGCCAGTATATAGTGAACGAGGATAAGT
TTCAGATACTGTATAACTCCATAATGTATGGCGGGAGCGGCAGCGGGGGGTCCGGTAGCGGGGAGTTTCG
GGCAACCACACTGGAACGGATCGAGAAAAGCTTCGTGATTACTGATCCGAGACTGCCTGACAACCCAATC
ATTTTTGTGAGCAATTCCTTCCTGCAGCTGACAGAATATTCTCGGGAAGAGATCCTGGGGCGCAATTGCC
GTTTTCTGCAGGGACCCGAGACAGACCGTGCCACTGTTCGGAAAATCAGAGATGCTATTGACAACCAGAC
TGAAGTGACCGTTCAGCTGATCAATTATACCAAGAGCGGCAAGAAGTTCTGGAACGTGTTCCACCTGCAG
CCGATGCGCGATTATAAGGGCGACGTCCAGTACTTCATTGGCGTGCAGCTGGATGGCACCGAACGCCTTC
ATGGCGCCGCTGAGCGTGAGGCGGTCTGCCTGGTCAAAAAGACAGCCTTTCAGATTTTTACTGAGATAGA
GCTGGGCAAGAAGTTTAACATAAAGACTCGCTTAAGCTATTTTTCCATGAACCACGATCCTGTGAAGATA
CCTAACCTGCTGGATGATACTATATATAACGATACTGAGGGCTTTAACATAGAGTCCAAGGATCTGAAGT
CCGAGTATAAGGGCCAGAACATGAGGGTGAACACTAACGCCTTTAGGAACGTCGACGGTTCCGGTCTGGT
TTCCAAACTGATCGGTCTGTGCAAAAAAATCATCCCGCCGACCAACATCCGTGAAAACCTGTACAACCGT
ACCGCTTAATAGGGCCGAATTCAATCAACCTCTGGATTACAAAATTTGTGAAAGATTGACTGGTATTCTT
AACTATGTTGCTCCTTTTACGCTATGTGGATACGCTGCTTTAATGCCTTTGTATCATGCTATTGCTTCCC
GTATGGCTTTCATTTTCTCCTCCTTGTATAAATCCTGGTTGCTGTCTCTTTATGAGGAGTTGTGGCCCGT
TGTCAGGCAACGTGGCGTGGTGTGCACTGTGTTTGCTGACGCAACCCCCACTGGTTGGGGCATTGCCACC
ACCTGTCAGCTCCTTTCCGGGACTTTCGCTTTCCCCCTCCCTATTGCCACGGCGGAACTCATCGCCGCCT
GCCTTGCCCGCTGCTGGACAGGGGCTCGGCTGTTGGGCACTGACAATTCCGTGGTGTTGTCGGGGAAATC
ATCGTCCTTTCCTTGGCTGCTCGCCTGTGTTGCCACCTGGATTCTGCGCGGGACGTCCTTCTGCTACGTC
CCTTCGGCCCTCAATCCAGCGGACCTTCCTTCCCGCGGCCTGCTGCCGGCTCTGCGGCCTCTTCCGCGTC
TTCGCCTTCGCCCTCAGACGAGTCGGATCTCCCTTTGGGCCGCCTCCCCGCCTGTCTGCAGATATCATCC
GGGGTTGGGGTTGCGCCTTTTCCAAGGCAGCCCTGGGTTTGCGCAGGGACGCGGCTGCTCTGGGCGTGGT
TCCGGGAAACGCAGCGGCGCCGACCCTGGGTCTCGCACATTCTTCACGTCCGTTCGCAGCGTCACCCGGA
TCTTCGCCGCTACCCTTGTGGGCCCCCCGGCGACGCTTCCTGCTCCGCCCCTAAGTCGGGAAGGTTCCTT
GCGGTTCGCGGCGTGCCGGACGTGACAAACGGAAGCCGCACGTCTCACTAGTACCCTCGCAGACGGACAG
CGCCAGGGAGCAATGGCAGCGCGCCGACCGCGATGGGCTGTGGCCAATAGCGGCTGCTCAGCAGGGCGCG
CCGAGAGCAGCGGCCGGGAAGGGGCGGTGCGGGAGGCGGGGTGTGGGGCGGTAGTGTGGGCCCTGTTCCT
GCCCGCGCGGTGTTCCGCATTCTGCAAGCCTCCGGAGCGCACGTCGGCAGTCGGCTCCCTCGTTGACCGA
ATCACCGACCTCTCTCCCCAGCAATTCACCATGTCTAGACTGGACAAGAGCAAAGTCATAAACTCTGCTC
TGGAATTACTCAATGGAGTCGGTATCGAAGGCCTGACGACAAGGAAACTCGCTCAAAAGCTGGGAGTTGA
GCAGCCTACCCTGTACTGGCACGTGAAGAACAAGCGGGCCCTGCTCGATGCCCTGCCAATCGAGATGCTG
GACAGGCATCATACCCACTCCTGCCCCCTGGAAGGCGAGTCATGGCAAGACTTTCTGCGGAACAACGCCA
AGTCATACCGCTGTGCTCTCCTCTCACATCGCGACGGGGCTAAAGTGCATCTCGGCACCCGCCCAACAGA
GAAACAGTACGAAACCCTGGAAAATCAGCTCGCGTTCCTGTGTCAGCAAGGCTTCTCCCTGGAGAACGCA
CTGTACGCTCTGTCCGCCGTGGGCCACTTTACACTGGGCTGCGTATTGGAGGAACAGGAGCATCAAGTAG
CAAAAGAGGAAAGAGAGACACCTACCACCGATTCTATGCCCCCACTTCTGAAACAAGCAATTGAGCTGTT
CGACCGGCAGGGAGCCGAACCTGCCTTCCTTTTCGGCCTGGAACTAATCATATGTGGCCTGGAGAAACAG
CTAAAGTGCGAAAGCGGCGGGCCGACCGACGCCCTTGACGATTTTGACTTAGACATGCTCCCAGCCGATG
CCCTTGACGACTTTGACCTTGATATGCTGCCTGCTGACGCTCTTGACGATTTTGACCTTGACATGCTCCC
CGGGGGAAGCGGAGCTACTAACTTCAGCCTGCTGAAGCAGGCTGGAGACGTGGAGGAGAACCCTGGACCT
ACCGAGTACAAGCCCACGGTGCGCCTCGCCACCCGCGACGACGTCCCCCGGGCCGTACGCACCCTCGCCG
CCGCGTTCGCCGACTACCCCGCCACGCGCCACACCGTCGACCCGGACCGCCACATCGAGCGGGTCACCGA
GCTGCAAGAACTCTTCCTCACGCGCGTCGGGCTCGACATCGGCAAGGTGTGGGTCGCGGACGACGGCGCC
GCGGTGGCGGTCTGGACCACGCCGGAGAGCGTCGAAGCGGGGGCGGTGTTCGCCGAGATCGGCCCGCGCA
TGGCCGAGTTGAGCGGTTCCCGGCTGGCCGCGCAGCAACAGATGGAAGGCCTCCTGGCGCCGCACCGGCC
CAAGGAGCCCGCGTGGTTCCTGGCCACCGTCGGCGTCTCGCCCGACCACCAGGGCAAGGGTCTGGGCAGC
GCCGTCGTGCTCCCCGGAGTGGAGGCGGCCGAGCGCGCCGGGGTGCCCGCCTTCCTGGAGACCTCCGCGC
CCCGCAACCTCCCCTTCTACGAGCGGCTCGGCTTCACCGTCACCGCCGACGTCGAGGTGCCCGAAGGACC
GCGCACCTGGTGCATGACCCGCAAGCCCGGTGCCTAACTGTTTCGCCTCGGCGTCCGGACTAGAGGTACC
TTTAAGACCAATGACTTACAAGGCAGCTGTAGATCTTAGCCACTTTTTAAAAGAAAAGGGGGGACTGGAA
GGGCTAATTCACTCCCAACGAAGACAAGATCTGCTTTTTGCTTGTACTGGGTCTCTCTGGTTAGACCAGA
TCTGAGCCTGGGAGCTCTCTGGCTAACTAGGGAACCCACTGCTTAAGCCTCAATAAAGCTTGCCTTGAGT
GCTTCAAGTAGTGTGTGCCCGTCTGTTGTGTGACTCTGGTAACTAGAGATCCCTCAGACCCTTTTAGTCA
GTGTGGAAAATCTCTAGCAGTAGTAGTTCATGTCATCTTATTATTCAGTATTTATAACTTGCAAAGAAAT
GAATATCAGAGAGTGAGAGGAACTTGTTTATTGCAGCTTATAATGGTTACAAATAAAGCAATAGCATCAC
AAATTTCACAAATAAAGCATTTTTTTCACTGCATTCTAGTTGTGGTTTGTCCAAACTCATCAATGTATCT
TATCATGTCTGGCTCTAGCTATCCCGCCCCTAACTCCGCCCATCCCGCCCCTAACTCCGCCCAGTTCCGC
CCATTCTCCGCCCCATGGCTGACTAATTTTTTTTATTTATGCAGAGGCCGAGGCCGCCTCGGCCTCTGAG
CTATTCCAGAAGTAGTGAGGAGGCTTTTTTGGAGGCCTTTCAAATATGTATCCGCTCATGAGACAATAAC
CCTGATAAATGCTTCAATAATATTGAAAAAGGAAGAGTATGAGTATTCAACATTTCCGTGTCGCCCTTAT
TCCCTTTTTTGCGGCATTTTGCCTTCCTGTTTTTGCTCACCCAGAAACGCTGGTGAAAGTAAAAGATGCT
GAAGATCAGTTGGGTGCACGAGTGGGTTACATCGAACTGGATCTCAACAGCGGTAAGATCCTTGAGAGTT
TTCGCCCCGAAGAACGTTTTCCAATGATGAGCACTTTTAAAGTTCTGCTATGTGGCGCGGTATTATCCCG
TATTGACGCCGGGCAAGAGCAACTCGGTCGCCGCATACACTATTCTCAGAATGACTTGGTTGAGTACTCA
CCAGTCACAGAAAAGCATCTTACGGATGGCATGACAGTAAGAGAATTATGCAGTGCTGCCATAACCATGA
GTGATAACACTGCGGCCAACTTACTTCTGACAACGATCGGAGGACCGAAGGAGCTAACCGCTTTTTTGCA
CAACATGGGGGATCATGTAACTCGCCTTGATCGTTGGGAACCGGAGCTGAATGAAGCCATACCAAACGAC
GAGCGTGACACCACGATGCCTGTAGCAATGGCAACAACGTTGCGCAAACTATTAACTGGCGAACTACTTA
CTCTAGCTTCCCGGCAACAATTAATAGACTGGATGGAGGCGGATAAAGTTGCAGGACCACTTCTGCGCTC
GGCCCTTCCGGCTGGCTGGTTTATTGCTGATAAATCTGGAGCCGGTGAGCGTGGGTCTCGCGGTATCATT
GCAGCACTGGGGCCAGATGGTAAGCCCTCCCGTATCGTAGTTATCTACACGACGGGGAGTCAGGCAACTA
TGGATGAACGAAATAGACAGATCGCTGAGATAGGTGCCTCACTGATTAAGCATTGGTAACTGTCAGACCA
AGTTTACTCATATATACTTTAGATTGATTTAAAACTTCATTTTTAATTTAAAAGGATCTAGGTGAAGATC
CTTTTTGATAATCTCATGACCAAAATCCCTTAACGTGAGTTTTCGTTCCACTGAGCGTCAGACCCCGTAG
AAAAGATCAAAGGATCTTCTTGAGATCCTTTTTTTCTGCGCGTAATCTGCTGCTTGCAAACAAAAAAACC
ACCGCTACCAGCGGTGGTTTGTTTGCCGGATCAAGAGCTACCAACTCTTTTTCCGAAGGTAACTGGCTTC
AGCAGAGCGCAGATACCAAATACTGTTCTTCTAGTGTAGCCGTAGTTAGGCCACCACTTCAAGAACTCTG
TAGCACCGCCTACATACCTCGCTCTGCTAATCCTGTTACCAGTGGCTGCTGCCAGTGGCGATAAGTCGTG
TCTTACCGGGTTGGACTCAAGACGATAGTTACCGGATAAGGCGCAGCGGTCGGGCTGAACGGGGGGTTCG
TGCACACAGCCCAGCTTGGAGCGAACGACCTACACCGAACTGAGATACCTACAGCGTGAGCTATGAGAAA
GCGCCACGCTTCCCGAAGGGAGAAAGGCGGACAGGTATCCGGTAAGCGGCAGGGTCGGAACAGGAGAGCG
CACGAGGGAGCTTCCAGGGGGAAACGCCTGGTATCTTTATAGTCCTGTCGGGTTTCGCCACCTCTGACTT
GAGCGTCGATTTTTGTGATGCTCGTCAGGGGGGCGGAGCCTATGGAAAAACGCCAGCAACGCGGCCTTTT
TACGGTTCCTGGCCTTTTGCTGGCCTTTTGCTCACATGTTCTTTCCTGCGTTATCCCCTGATTCTGTGGA
TAACCGTATTACCGCCTTTGAGTGAGCTGATACCGCTCGCCGCAGCCGAACGACCGAGCGCAGCGAGTCA
GTGAGCGAGGAAGCGGAAGAGCGCCCAATACGCAAACCGCCTCTCCCCGCGCGTTGGCCGATTCATTAAT
GCAGCTGGCACGACAGGTTTCCCGACTGGAAAGCGGGCAGTGAGCGCAACGCAATTAATGTGAGTTAGCT
CACTCATTAGGCACCCCAGGCTTTACACTTTATGCTTCCGGCTCGTATGTTGTGTGGAATTGTGAGCGGA
TAACAATTTCACACAGGAAACAGCTATGACCATGATTACGCCAAGCGCGCAATTAACCCTCACTAAAGGG
AACAAAAGCTGGAGCTGCAAGC
